Addgene plasmid #231721: pLIB-FLAG-GST(N)-RPB1-CTD(1586-1971)
Purpose: Protein expression in insect cells
Depositing lab: Jesper Svejstrup. Depositing organization: University of Copenhagen. Publication: PAF1C-mediated activation of CDK12/13 kinase activity is critical for CTD phosphorylation and transcript elongation. Lopez Martinez D, Todorovski I, Noe Gonzalez M, Rusimbi C, Blears D, Khallou N, Han Z, Dirac-Svejstrup AB, Svejstrup JQ. Mol Cell. 2025 May 15;85(10):1952-1967.e8. doi: 10.1016/j.molcel.2025.04.012. Epub 2025 May 1. PubMed 40315851.
Backbone
  Vector backbone: pLIB
  Vector type: Insect Expression
Growth in bacteria
  Bacterial resistance: Ampicillin, 100 μg/mL
  Growth temperature: 37°C
  Growth strain: DH5alpha
  Copy number: High Copy
Gene/Insert
  Gene/Insert name: POLR2A
  Species: H. sapiens (human)
  Mutation: RPB1:1586-1971
  Entrez Gene: POLR2A (a.k.a. NEDHIB, POLR2, POLRA, RPB1, RPBh1, RPO2, RPOL2, RpIILS, hRPB220, hsRPB1)
  Tag / fusion protein: Flag-GST-3C (N terminal on insert)
  Cloning method: Gibson Cloning
Terms and licenses: Academic/Nonprofit Terms; Industry Terms: Not Available to Industry
Depositor comments: Please visit https://doi.org/10.1101/2024.10.14.618141 for bioRxiv preprint.
How to cite: pLIB-FLAG-GST(N)-RPB1-CTD(1586-1971) was a gift from Jesper Svejstrup (Addgene plasmid # 231721 ; http://n2t.net/addgene:231721 ; RRID:Addgene_231721)
