[The description below was written by a language model from this plasmid's Addgene catalogue record and pLannotate feature annotations shown in this document.]
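Description:
pLIB-FLAG-GST(N)-RPB1-CTD(1586-1971) is a baculovirus transfer plasmid built on the pLIB backbone for producing a tagged fragment of human RNA polymerase II in insect cells. It is maintained in E. coli as a high-copy plasmid through a ColE1/pUC-type origin and selected with ampicillin (AmpR under its own promoter); an f1 origin is also present. The expression cassette, together with a gentamicin resistance gene driven by the Pc integron promoter, lies between the Tn7L and Tn7R ends of a mini-Tn7 element. This arrangement allows Tn7-mediated transposition of the cassette into a baculoviral bacmid, from which recombinant virus is generated. A loxP site sits just upstream of the promoter. Several short annotated fragments (R6K γ ori, lacZα, bom, SET1, large T antigen) appear to be backbone remnants or partial matches rather than functional parts.

The payload is driven by the polyhedrin promoter, the strong very-late baculovirus promoter, and terminated by an SV40 polyadenylation signal. The open reading frame begins with a FLAG epitope, followed by Schistosoma japonicum glutathione S-transferase and an HRV 3C protease site, fused N-terminally to residues 1586–1971 of POLR2A (RPB1), named in the plasmid title as the C-terminal domain (CTD). The feature table does not annotate the POLR2A segment itself, but the gap between the 3C site and the downstream SV40 sequences, spanning the origin of the circular map, is consistent with it. The tags allow glutathione or anti-FLAG affinity purification, with optional removal by 3C cleavage. The associated publication concerns CDK12/13 kinase activity and CTD phosphorylation, suggesting use of the purified protein as a kinase substrate, although the record states only insect cell protein expression.
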