Features (pLannotate 1.2.2; 20 found; start..end, strand, type, name):
    404..487     +  CDS            large T antigen (fragment): large T antigen from SV40 (simian virus 40)
    510..644     +  polyA_signal   SV40 poly(A) signal: SV40 polyadenylation signal
    673..722     +  CDS            SET1 (fragment): solubility-enhancement tag derived from T7 phage gene 10B
    754..919     -  mobile_element Tn7L: mini-Tn7 element (left end of the Tn7 transposon) Tn7
   1082..1098    +  CDS            lacZα (fragment): LacZα fragment of β-galactosidase; lacZ fragment
   1103..1557    +  rep_origin     f1 ori (sequence partly withheld): f1 bacteriophage origin of replication; arrow indicates direction of (+) strand synthesis
   1583..1687    +  promoter       AmpR promoter: bla
   1688..2548    +  CDS            AmpR: β-lactamase; bla; confers resistance to ampicillin, carbenicillin, and related antibiotics
   2719..3307    +  rep_origin     ori: high-copy-number ColE1/pMB1/pBR322/pUC origin of replication
   3493..3544    -  misc_feature   bom (fragment): basis of mobility region from pBR322
   3612..3836    -  mobile_element Tn7R: mini-Tn7 element (right end of the Tn7 transposon) Tn7
   3903..4436    -  CDS            GmR: gentamycin acetyltransferase; aacC1; confers resistance to gentamycin
   4625..4653    -  promoter       Pc promoter: intI1 (promoter lies within the coding sequence); class 1 integron promoter
   4631..4993    -  CDS            YPR2_ECOLX (fragment): Protein predicted: Swiss-Prot protein existence level 4. From Escherichia coli.
   4993..5020    -  rep_origin     R6K γ ori (fragment): γ replication origin from E. coli plasmid R6K; requires the R6K initiator protein pi for replication
   5049..5082    +  protein_bind   loxP: Cre-mediated recombination occurs in the 8-bp core sequence (GCATACAT). Cre recombinase
   5130..5221    +  promoter       polyhedrin promoter: polh from Autographa californica; promoter for the baculovirus polyhedrin gene
   5270..5290    +  CDS            FLAG (fragment): FLAG® epitope tag, followed by an enterokinase cleavage site
   5297..5950    +  CDS            GST26_SCHJA: Experimental evidence at protein level: Swiss-Prot protein existence level 1. GST isoenzymes appear to play a central role in the parasite detoxification system. Other functions are also suspected including a role in increasing the solubility of haematin in the parasite gut. From Schistosoma japonicum (Blood fluke).
   5951..5974    +  CDS            HRV 3C site: recognition and cleavage site for human rhinovirus 3C and PreScission proteases
>Addgene plasmid #231721 | pLIB-FLAG-GST(N)-RPB1-CTD(1586-1971) | addgene full sequence | sequence record 461135 | Addgene NGS Result
CTTACAGTCCCAGCTCCCCAGAGTATACCCCAACCTCTCCCAAGTACTCACCTACCAGTCCCAAATATTC
ACCCACCTCTCCCAAGTACTCGCCTACCAGTCCCACCTATTCACCCACCACCCCAAAATACTCCCCAACA
TCTCCTACTTATTCCCCAACCTCTCCAGTCTACACCCCAACCTCTCCCAAGTACTCACCTACTAGCCCCA
CTTACTCGCCCACTTCCCCCAAGTACTCGCCCACCAGCCCCACCTACTCGCCCACCTCCCCCAAAGGCTC
AACCTACTCTCCCACTTCCCCTGGTTACTCGCCCACCAGCCCCACCTACAGTCTCACAAGCCCGGCTATC
AGCCCGGATGACAGTGACGAGGAGAACTGAAAGCTTGTCGAGAAGTACTAGAGGATCATAATCAGCCATA
CCACATTTGTAGAGGTTTTACTTGCTTTAAAAAACCTCCCACACCTCCCCCTGAACCTGAAACATAAAAT
GAATGCAATTGTTGTTGTTAACTTGTTTATTGCAGCTTATAATGGTTACAAATAAAGCAATAGCATCACA
AATTTCACAAATAAAGCATTTTTTTCACTGCATTCTAGTTGTGGTTTGTCCAAACTCATCAATGTATCTT
ATCATGTCTGGATCTGATCACTGCTTGAGCCTAGAAGATCCGGCTGCTAACAAAGCCCGAAAGGAAGCTG
AGTTGGCTGCTGCCACCGCTGAGCAATAACTATCATAACCCCTAGGAGATCCGAACCAGATAAGTGAAAT
CTAGTTCCAAACTATTTTGTCATTTTTAATTTTCGTATTAGCTTACGACGCTACACCCAGTTCCCATCTA
TTTTGTCACTCTTCCCTAAATAATCCTTAAAAACTCCATTTCCACCCCTCCCAGTTCCCAACTATTTTGT
CCGCCCACAGCGGGGCATTTTTCTTCCTGTTATGTTTTTAATCAAACATCCTGCCAACTCCATGTGACAA
ACCGTCATCTTCGGCTACTTTTTCTCTGTCACAGAATGAAAATTTTTCTGTCATCTCTTCGTTATTAATG
TTTGTAATTGACTGAATATCAACGCTTATTTGCAGCCTGAATGGCGAATGGG
[124 nt withheld, positions 1103-1226]
C
[91 nt withheld, positions 1228-1318]
A
[49 nt withheld, positions 1320-1368]
CCTTTGACGTTGGAGTCCACGTTCTT
[37 nt withheld, positions 1395-1431]
ACCCTATCTCGGTCTATTCTTTTGATTTATAAGGGATTTTGCCGATTTCGGCCTATTGGTTAAAAAATGA
GCTGATTTAACAAAAATTTAACGCGAATTTTAACAAAATATTAACGCTTACAATTTAGGTGGCACTTTTC
GGGGAAATGTGCGCGGAACCCCTATTTGTTTATTTTTCTAAATACATTCAAATATGTATCCGCTCATGAG
ACAATAACCCTGATAAATGCTTCAATAATATTGAAAAAGGAAGAGTATGAGTATTCAACATTTCCGTGTC
GCCCTTATTCCCTTTTTTGCGGCATTTTGCCTTCCTGTTTTTGCTCACCCAGAAACGCTGGTGAAAGTAA
AAGATGCTGAAGATCAGTTGGGTGCACGAGTGGGTTACATCGAACTGGATCTCAACAGCGGTAAGATCCT
TGAGAGTTTTCGCCCCGAAGAACGTTTTCCAATGATGAGCACTTTTAAAGTTCTGCTATGTGGCGCGGTA
TTATCCCGTATTGACGCCGGGCAAGAGCAACTCGGTCGCCGCATACACTATTCTCAGAATGACTTGGTTG
AGTACTCACCAGTCACAGAAAAGCATCTTACGGATGGCATGACAGTAAGAGAATTATGCAGTGCTGCCAT
AACCATGAGTGATAACACTGCGGCCAACTTACTTCTGACAACGATCGGAGGACCGAAGGAGCTAACCGCT
TTTTTGCACAACATGGGGGATCATGTAACTCGCCTTGATCGTTGGGAACCGGAGCTGAATGAAGCCATAC
CAAACGACGAGCGTGACACCACGATGCCTGTAGCAATGGCAACAACGTTGCGCAAACTATTAACTGGCGA
ACTACTTACTCTAGCTTCCCGGCAACAATTAATAGACTGGATGGAGGCGGATAAAGTTGCAGGACCACTT
CTGCGCTCGGCCCTTCCGGCTGGCTGGTTTATTGCTGATAAATCTGGAGCCGGTGAGCGTGGGTCTCGCG
GTATCATTGCAGCACTGGGGCCAGATGGTAAGCCCTCCCGTATCGTAGTTATCTACACGACGGGGAGTCA
GGCAACTATGGATGAACGAAATAGACAGATCGCTGAGATAGGTGCCTCACTGATTAAGCATTGGTAACTG
TCAGACCAAGTTTACTCATATATACTTTAGATTGATTTAAAACTTCATTTTTAATTTAAAAGGATCTAGG
TGAAGATCCTTTTTGATAATCTCATGACCAAAATCCCTTAACGTGAGTTTTCGTTCCACTGAGCGTCAGA
CCCCGTAGAAAAGATCAAAGGATCTTCTTGAGATCCTTTTTTTCTGCGCGTAATCTGCTGCTTGCAAACA
AAAAAACCACCGCTACCAGCGGTGGTTTGTTTGCCGGATCAAGAGCTACCAACTCTTTTTCCGAAGGTAA
CTGGCTTCAGCAGAGCGCAGATACCAAATACTATTCTTCTAGTGTAGCCGTAGTTAGGCCACCACTTCAA
GAACTCTGTAGCACCGCCTACATACCTCGCTCTGCTAATCCTGTTACCAGTGGCTGCTGCCAGTGGCGAT
AAGTCGTGTCTTACCGGGTTGGACTCAAGACGATAGTTACCGGATAAGGCGCAGCGGTCGGGCTGAACGG
GGGGTTCGTGCACACAGCCCAGCTTGGAGCGAACGACCTACACCGAACTGAGATACCTACAGCGTGAGCT
ATGAGAAAGCGCCACGCTTCCCGAAGGGAGAAAGGCGGACAGGTATCCGGTAAGCGGCAGGGTCGGAACA
GGAGAGCGCACGAGGGAGCTTCCAGGGGGAAACGCCTGGTATCTTTATAGTCCTGTCGGGTTTCGCCACC
TCTGACTTGAGCGTCGATTTTTGTGATGCTCGTCAGGGGGGCGGAGCCTATGGAAAAACGCCAGCAACGC
GGCCTTTTTACGGTTCCTGGCCTTTTGCTGGCCTTTTGCTCACATGTTCTTTCCTGCGTTATCCCCTGAT
TCTGTGGATAACCGTATTACCGCCTTTGAGTGAGCTGATACCGCTCGCCGCAGCCGAACGACCGAGCGCA
GCGAGTCAGTGAGCGAGGAAGCGGAAGAGCGCCTGATGCGGTATTTTCTCCTTACGCATCTGTGCGGTAT
TTCACACCGCATAGACCAGCCGCGTAACCTGGCAAAATCGGTTACGGTTGAGTAATAAATGGATGCCCTG
CGTAAGCGGGTGTGGGCGGACAATAAAGTCTTAAACTGAACAAAATAGATCTAAACTATGACAATAAAGT
CTTAAACTAGACAGAATAGTTGTAAACTGAAATCAGTCCAGTTATGCTGTGAAAAAGCATACTGGACTTT
TGTTATGGCTAAAGCAAACTCTTCATTTTCTGAAGTGCAAATTGCCCGTCGTATTAAAGAGGGGCGTGGC
CAAGGGCATGGTAAAGACTATATTCGCGGCGTTGTGACAATTTACCGAACAACTCCGCGGCCGGGAAGCC
GATCTCGGCTTGAACGAATTGTTAGGTGGCGGTACTTGGGTCGATATCAAAGTGCATCACTTCTTCCCGT
ATGCCCAACTTTGTATAGAGAGCCACTGCGGGATCGTCACCGTAATCTGCTTGCACGTAGATCACATAAG
CACCAAGCGCGTTGGCCTCATGCTTGAGGAGATTGATGAGCGCGGTGGCAATGCCCTGCCTCCGGTGCTC
GCCGGAGACTGCGAGATCATAGATATAGATCTCACTACGCGGCTGCTCAAACTTGGGCAGAACGTAAGCC
GCGAGAGCGCCAACAACCGCTTCTTGGTCGAAGGCAGCAAGCGCGATGAATGTCTTACTACGGAGCAAGT
TCCCGAGGTAATCGGAGTCCGGCTGATGTTGGGAGTAGGTGGCTACGTCTCCGAACTCACGACCGAAAAG
ATCAAGAGCAGCCCGCATGGATTTGACTTGGTCAGGGCCGAGCCTACATGTGCGAATGATGCCCATACTT
GAGCCACCTAACTTTGTTTTAGGGCGACTGCCCTGCTGCGTAACATCGTTGCTGCTGCGTAACATCGTTG
CTGCTCCATAACATCAAACATCGACCCACGGCGTAACGCGCTTGCTGCTTGGATGCCCGAGGCATAGACT
GTACAAAAAAACAGTCATAACAAGCCATGAAAACCGCCACTGCGCCGTTACCACCGCTGCGTTCGGTCAA
GGTTCTGGACCAGTTGCGTGAGCGCATACGCTACTTGCATTACAGTTTACGAACCGAACAGGCTTATGTC
AACTGGGTTTGTGCCTTCATCCGTTTCCACGGTGTGCGTCACCCGGCAACCTTGGGCAGCAGCGAAGTCG
AGGCATTTCTGTCCTGGCTGGCGAACGAGCGCAAGGTTTCGGTCTCCACGCATCGTCAGGCATTGGCGGC
CTTGCTGTTCTTCTACGGCAAGGTGCTGTGCACGGATCTGCCCTTGCTTCAGGAGATCGGTAGACCTCGG
CCGTCGCGGCGCTTGCCGGTGGTGCTGACCCCGGATGAAGTGGTTCGCATCCTCGGTTTTCTGGAAGGCG
AGCATCGTTTGTTCGCCCAGGACTCTAGCTATAGTTCTAGTGGTTGGCTACAGCTTTGTTTGTACTATCA
ACAGGTTGAACTGCTGATCAACAGATCCTCTACGCGGCCGCGGTACCATAACTTCGTATAGCATACATTA
TACGAAGTTATCTGGTTTTACTAGTATCGATTCGCGACCTACTCCGGAATATTAATAGATCATGGAGATA
ATTAAAATGATAACCATCTCGCAAATAAATAAGTATTTTACTGTTTTCGTAACAGTTTTGTAATAAAAAA
ACCTATAAATATTCCGGATTATTCATACCGTCCCACCATCGGGCGCGGATCCATGGACTACAAGGACGAC
GATGACAAGCTCGATATGTCCCCTATACTAGGTTATTGGAAAATTAAGGGCCTTGTGCAACCCACTCGAC
TTCTTTTGGAATATCTTGAAGAAAAATATGAAGAGCATTTGTATGAGCGCGATGAAGGTGATAAATGGCG
AAACAAAAAGTTTGAATTGGGTTTGGAGTTTCCCAATCTTCCTTATTATATTGATGGTGATGTTAAATTA
ACACAGTCTATGGCCATCATACGTTATATAGCTGACAAGCACAACATGTTGGGTGGTTGTCCAAAAGAGC
GTGCAGAGATTTCAATGCTTGAAGGAGCGGTTTTGGATATTAGATACGGTGTTTCGAGAATTGCATATAG
TAAAGACTTTGAAACTCTCAAAGTTGATTTTCTTAGCAAGCTACCTGAAATGCTGAAAATGTTCGAAGAT
CGTTTATGTCATAAAACATATTTAAATGGTGATCATGTAACCCATCCTGACTTCATGTTGTATGACGCTC
TTGATGTTGTTTTATACATGGACCCAATGTGCCTGGATGCGTTCCCAAAATTAGTTTGTTTTAAAAAACG
TATTGAAGCTATCCCACAAATTGATAAGTACTTGAAATCCAGCAAGTATATAGCATGGCCTTTGCAGGGC
TGGCAAGCCACGTTTGGTGGTGGCGACCATCCTCCAAAACTTGAAGTCCTCTTTCAGGGACCCGGTGGTG
CCATGTCTCCCAGCTACTCGCCAACGTCACCTGCCTACGAGCCCCGCTCTCCTGGGGGCTACACACCCCA
GAGTCCCTCTTATTCCCCCACTTCACCCTCCTACTCCCCTACCTCTCCATCCTATTCTCCAACCAGTCCC
AACTATAGTCCCACATCACCCAGCTATTCGCCAACGTCACCCAGCTACTCACCGACCTCTCCCAGCTACT
CACCCACCTCTCCCAGCTACTCGCCCACCTCTCCCAGCTACTCGCCCACCTCTCCCAGCTACTCACCCAC
TTCCCCTAGCTACTCGCCCACTTCCCCTAGCTACTCGCCAACGTCTCCCAGCTACTCGCCGACATCTCCC
AGCTACTCGCCAACTTCACCCAGCTATTCTCCCACTTCTCCCAGCTACTCACCTACCTCTCCAAGCTATT
CACCCACCTCCCCCAGCTACTCACCCACTTCCCCAAGTTACTCACCCACCAGCCCGAACTATTCTCCAAC
CAGTCCCAATTACACCCCAACATCACCCAGCTACAGCCCGACATCACCCAGCTATTCACCTACTAGTCCC
AACTACACACCTACCAGCCCTAACTACAGCCCAACCTCTCCAAGCTACTCTCCAACATCACCCAGCTATT
CCCCGACCTCACCAAGTTACTCCCCTTCCAGCCCACGATACACACCACAGTCTCCAACCTATACCCCAAG
CTCACCCAGCTACAGCCCCAGCTCGCCCAGCTACAGCCCAACCTCACCCAAGTACACCCCAACCAGTCCT
T
